Addgene plasmid #21618: pLLNeo-Oct3
Depositing lab: David Garbers. Depositing organization: University of Texas Southwestern Medical Center. Publication: Spermatogonial stem cell self-renewal requires OCT4, a factor downregulated during retinoic acid-induced differentiation. Dann CT, Alvarado AL, Molyneux LA, Denard BS, Garbers DL, Porteus MH. Stem Cells. 2008 Nov . 26(11):2928-37. 10.1634/stemcells.2008-0134 PubMed 18719224.
Backbone
  Vector backbone: pLLU2G
  Backbone size w/o insert (bp): 7861
  Vector type: Lentiviral, RNAi
  Selectable markers: Neomycin (select with G418)
Growth in bacteria
  Bacterial resistance: Ampicillin, 100 μg/mL
  Growth temperature: 37°C
  Growth strain: Stbl3
  Growth instructions: Stbl3
  Copy number: High Copy
Gene/Insert
  Gene/Insert name: Oct3 shRNA (alt name: Oct4, Pou5f1)
  Insert size (bp): 54
  Cloning method: Restriction Enzyme; 5′ cloning site EcoRI (not destroyed); 3′ cloning site XhoI (not destroyed)
  Sequencing primers: 5′ BGH-rev; 3′ mPGK-F
Terms and licenses: Academic/Nonprofit Terms; Industry Terms: Not Available to Industry
Depositor comments: Oct3 shRNA sequence is - 5'-TTGTTTGAACCGTGTGAGGTGGAACTTCAAGAGAGTTCCACCTCACACGGTTCT This is a 3rd generation lentiviral plasmid. This plasmid worked for mouse and rat Oct4 knockdown, but it was not tested in human cells.
How to cite: pLLNeo-Oct3 was a gift from David Garbers (Addgene plasmid # 21618 ; http://n2t.net/addgene:21618 ; RRID:Addgene_21618)
