[The description below was written by a language model from this plasmid's Addgene catalogue record and pLannotate feature annotations shown in this document.]
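Description:
pLLNeo-Oct3 is a third-generation HIV-1-based lentiviral RNAi plasmid built on the pLLU2G backbone and designed to deliver a short hairpin RNA against Oct3 (also known as Oct4 or Pou5f1). It is propagated in bacteria as a high-copy plasmid through a ColE1/pUC-type origin and is selected with ampicillin via the β-lactamase gene. The recorded growth strain, Stbl3, is one commonly chosen to limit recombination between lentiviral repeats.

The viral genome is transcribed in packaging cells from a CMV enhancer/promoter fused to a truncated 5' LTR, which makes expression Tat-independent, as expected of a third-generation design. Downstream lie the Ψ packaging signal with a gag fragment, the Rev response element for nuclear export of the full-length RNA, and the cPPT/CTS, which aids nuclear import of the reverse-transcribed genome. A mouse U6 RNA polymerase III promoter sits just upstream of the position where the 54 bp hairpin insert would lie, although the hairpin itself is not annotated in the feature table. A separate cassette in the opposite orientation uses the mouse PGK promoter to express the Tn5 neomycin phosphotransferase, terminated by a bGH polyadenylation signal, so transduced cells can be selected with G418. A single annotated loxP site, a WPRE that enhances transcript expression, a nef fragment and a truncated 3' LTR complete the transfer cassette.

According to the depositor, the construct knocked down Oct4 in mouse and rat cells but was not tested in human cells. The associated publication concerns the requirement for OCT4 in spermatogonial stem cell self-renewal.
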