Features (pLannotate 1.2.2; 23 found; start..end, strand, type, name):
     31..83      -  misc_feature   bom (fragment): basis of mobility region from pBR322
    238..617     +  enhancer       CMV enhancer: human cytomegalovirus immediate early enhancer
    618..817     +  promoter       CMV promoter: human cytomegalovirus (CMV) immediate early promoter
    835..1015    +  LTR            5' LTR (truncated): truncated 5' long terminal repeat (LTR) from HIV-1
   1062..1187    +  misc_feature   HIV-1 Ψ: packaging signal of human immunodeficiency virus type 1
   1171..1509    +  CDS            HIV-1 gag (fragment): gag protein from human immunodeficiency virus 1; gag
   1686..1919    +  misc_feature   RRE: The Rev response element (RRE) of HIV-1 allows for Rev-dependent mRNA export from the nucleus to the cytoplasm.
   2296..2396    +  CDS            Rev (fragment): human immunodeficiency virus 1 (HIV-1) Rev protein; rev; enhances nuclear export of unspliced and incompletely spliced viral mRNAs
   2446..2563    +  misc_feature   cPPT/CTS: central polypurine tract and central termination sequence of HIV-1
   2622..2935    +  promoter       U6 promoter: RNA polymerase III promoter for mouse U6 snRNA (Das et al., 1988)
   3021..3042    -  promoter       SV40 promoter (fragment): SV40 enhancer and early promoter
   3046..3270    -  polyA_signal   bGH poly(A) signal: bovine growth hormone polyadenylation signal
   3308..4111    -  CDS            NeoR/KanR: aminoglycoside phosphotransferase from Tn5; aph(3')-II (or nptII); confers resistance to neomycin, kanamycin, and G418 (Geneticin®)
   4125..4625    -  promoter       PGK promoter: mouse phosphoglycerate kinase 1 promoter
   4715..4748    +  protein_bind   loxP: Cre-mediated recombination occurs in the 8-bp core sequence (GCATACAT). Cre recombinase
   4781..4804    +  misc_feature   MCS (fragment): pBluescript multiple cloning site
   4804..5392    +  misc_feature   WPRE: woodchuck hepatitis virus posttranscriptional regulatory element
   5393..5412    +  misc_feature   MCS (fragment): pBluescript multiple cloning site
   5414..5914    +  CDS            nef (fragment): NEF_HV1LA - Experimental evidence at protein level: Swiss-Prot protein existence level 1. Extracellular Nef protein targets CD4(+) T-lymphocytes for apoptosis by interacting with CXCR4 surface receptors. From Human immunodeficiency virus type 1 group M subtype B (isolate Lai) (HIV-1).
   5921..6101    +  LTR            5' LTR (truncated): truncated 5' long terminal repeat (LTR) from HIV-1
   6163..6751    -  rep_origin     ori: high-copy-number ColE1/pMB1/pBR322/pUC origin of replication
   6922..7782    -  CDS            AmpR: β-lactamase; bla; confers resistance to ampicillin, carbenicillin, and related antibiotics
   7783..7887    -  promoter       AmpR promoter: bla
>Addgene plasmid #21618 | pLLNeo-Oct3 | depositor full sequence | sequence record 9926 | Author sequence
GTCGACGGATCGGGAGATCTCCCGATCCCCTATGGTGCACTCTCAGTACAATCTGCTCTGATGCCGCATA
GTTAAGCCAGTATCTGCTCCCTGCTTGTGTGTTGGAGGTCGCTGAGTAGTGCGCGAGCAAAATTTAAGCT
ACAACAAGGCAAGGCTTGACCGACAATTGCATGAAGAATCTGCTTAGGGTTAGGCGTTTTGCGCTGCTTC
GCGATGTACGGGCCAGATATACGCGTTGACATTGATTATTGACTAGTTATTAATAGTAATCAATTACGGG
GTCATTAGTTCATAGCCCATATATGGAGTTCCGCGTTACATAACTTACGGTAAATGGCCCGCCTGGCTGA
CCGCCCAACGACCCCCGCCCATTGACGTCAATAATGACGTATGTTCCCATAGTAACGCCAATAGGGACTT
TCCATTGACGTCAATGGGTGGAGTATTTACGGTAAACTGCCCACTTGGCAGTACATCAAGTGTATCATAT
GCCAAGTACGCCCCCTATTGACGTCAATGACGGTAAATGGCCCGCCTGGCATTATGCCCAGTACATGACC
TTATGGGACTTTCCTACTTGGCAGTACATCTACGTATTAGTCATCGCTATTACCATGGTGATGCGGTTTT
GGCAGTACATCAATGGGCGTGGATAGCGGTTTGACTCACGGGGATTTCCAAGTCTCCACCCCATTGACGT
CAATGGGAGTTTGTTTTGGCACCAAAATCAACGGGACTTTCCAAAATGTCGTAACAACTCCGCCCCATTG
ACGCAAATGGGCGGTAGGCGTGTACGGTGGGAGGTCTATATAAGCAGCGCGTTTTGCCTGTACTGGGTCT
CTCTGGTTAGACCAGATCTGAGCCTGGGAGCTCTCTGGCTAACTAGGGAACCCACTGCTTAAGCCTCAAT
AAAGCTTGCCTTGAGTGCTTCAAGTAGTGTGTGCCCGTCTGTTGTGTGACTCTGGTAACTAGAGATCCCT
CAGACCCTTTTAGTCAGTGTGGAAAATCTCTAGCAGTGGCGCCCGAACAGGGACTTGAAAGCGAAAGGGA
AACCAGAGGAGCTCTCTCGACGCAGGACTCGGCTTGCTGAAGCGCGCACGGCAAGAGGCGAGGGGCGGCG
ACTGGTGAGTACGCCAAAAATTTTGACTAGCGGAGGCTAGAAGGAGAGAGATGGGTGCGAGAGCGTCAGT
ATTAAGCGGGGGAGAATTAGATCGCGATGGGAAAAAATTCGGTTAAGGCCAGGGGGAAAGAAAAAATATA
AATTAAAACATATAGTATGGGCAAGCAGGGAGCTAGAACGATTCGCAGTTAATCCTGGCCTGTTAGAAAC
ATCAGAAGGCTGTAGACAAATACTGGGACAGCTACAACCATCCCTTCAGACAGGATCAGAAGAACTTAGA
TCATTATATAATACAGTAGCAACCCTCTATTGTGTGCATCAAAGGATAGAGATAAAAGACACCAAGGAAG
CTTTAGACAAGATAGAGGAAGAGCAAAACAAAAGTAAGACCACCGCACAGCAAGCGGCCGGCCGCGCTGA
TCTTCAGACCTGGAGGAGGAGATATGAGGGACAATTGGAGAAGTGAATTATATAAATATAAAGTAGTAAA
AATTGAACCATTAGGAGTAGCACCCACCAAGGCAAAGAGAAGAGTGGTGCAGAGAGAAAAAAGAGCAGTG
GGAATAGGAGCTTTGTTCCTTGGGTTCTTGGGAGCAGCAGGAAGCACTATGGGCGCAGCGTCAATGACGC
TGACGGTACAGGCCAGACAATTATTGTCTGGTATAGTGCAGCAGCAGAACAATTTGCTGAGGGCTATTGA
GGCGCAACAGCATCTGTTGCAACTCACAGTCTGGGGCATCAAGCAGCTCCAGGCAAGAATCCTGGCTGTG
GAAAGATACCTAAAGGATCAACAGCTCCTGGGGATTTGGGGTTGCTCTGGAAAACTCATTTGCACCACTG
CTGTGCCTTGGAATGCTAGTTGGAGTAATAAATCTCTGGAACAGATTTGGAATCACACGACCTGGATGGA
GTGGGACAGAGAAATTAACAATTACACAAGCTTAATACACTCCTTAATTGAAGAATCGCAAAACCAGCAA
GAAAAGAATGAACAAGAATTATTGGAATTAGATAAATGGGCAAGTTTGTGGAATTGGTTTAACATAACAA
ATTGGCTGTGGTATATAAAATTATTCATAATGATAGTAGGAGGCTTGGTAGGTTTAAGAATAGTTTTTGC
TGTACTTTCTATAGTGAATAGAGTTAGGCAGGGATATTCACCATTATCGTTTCAGACCCACCTCCCAACC
CCGAGGGGACCCGACAGGCCCGAAGGAATAGAAGAAGAAGGTGGAGAGAGAGACAGAGACAGATCCATTC
GATTAGTGAACGGATCGGCACTGCGTGCGCCAATTCTGCAGACAAATGGCAGTATTCATCCACAATTTTA
AAAGAAAAGGGGGGATTGGGGGGTACAGTGCAGGGGAAAGAATAGTAGACATAATAGCAACAGACATACA
AACTAAAGAATTACAAAAACAAATTACAAAAATTCAAAATTTTCGGGTTTATTACAGGGACAGCAGAGAT
CCAGTTTGGTTAGTACCGGGCCCGCTCTAGAGATCCGACGCCGCCATCTCTAGGCCCGCGCCGGCCCCCT
CGCACAGACTTGTGGGAGAAGCTCGGCTACTCCCCTGCCCCGGTTAATTTGCATATAATATTTCCTAGTA
ACTATAGAGGCTTAATGTGCGATAAAAGACAGATAATCTGTTCTTTTTAATACTAGCTACATTTTACATG
ATAGGCTTGGATTTCTATAAGAGATACAAATACTAAATTATTATTTTAAAAAACAGCACAAAAGGAAACT
CACCCTAACTGTAAAGTAATTGTGTGTTTTGAGACTATAAATATCCCTTGGAGAAAAGCCTTGTTTGAAC
CGTGTGAGGTGGAACTTCAAGAGAGTTCCACCTCACACGGTTCTTTTTTAACGCGCGGTGACCCTCGAGG
GGCGCGCCCCCAGCTGGTTCTTTCCGCCTCAGAAGCCATAGAGCCCACCGCATCCCCAGCATGCCTGCTA
TTGTCTTCCCAATCCTCCCCCTTGCTGTCCTGCCCCACCCCACCCCCCAGAATAGAATGACACCTACTCA
GACAATGCGATGCAATTTCCTCATTTTATTAGGAAAGGACAGTGGGAGTGGCACCTTCCAGGGTCAAGGA
AGGCACGGGGGAGGGGCAAACAACAGATGGCTGGCAACTAGAAGGCACAGTCGAGGCTGATCAGCGAGCT
CTAGAGAATTGATCCCCTCAGAAGAACTCGTCAAGAAGGCGATAGAAGGCGATGCGCTGCGAATCGGGAG
CGGCGATACCGTAAAGCACGAGGAAGCGGTCAGCCCATTCGCCGCCAAGCTCTTCAGCAATATCACGGGT
AGCCAACGCTATGTCCTGATAGCGATCCGCCACACCCAGCCGGCCACAGTCGATGAATCCAGAAAAGCGG
CCATTTTCCACCATGATATTCGGCAAGCAGGCATCGCCATGGGTCACGACGAGATCCTCGCCGTCGGGCA
TGCGCGCCTTGAGCCTGGCGAACAGTTCGGCTGGCGCGAGCCCCTGATGCTCTTCGTCCAGATCATCCTG
ATTGACAAGACCGGCTTCCATCCGAGTACGTGCTCGCTCGATGCGATGTTTCGCTTGGTGGTCGAATGGG
CAGGTAGCCGGATCAAGCGTATGCAGCCGCCGCATTGCATCAGCCATGATGGATACTTTCTCGGCAGGAG
CAAGGTGAGATGACAGGAGATCCTGCCCCGGCACTTCGCCCAATAGCAGCCAGTCCCTTCCCGCTTCAGT
GACAACGTCGAGCACAGCTGCGCAAGGAACGCCCGTCGTGGCCAGCCACGATAGCCGCGCTGCCTCGTCC
TGCAGTTCATTCAGGGCACCGGACAGGTCGGTCTTGACAAAAAGAACCGGGCGCCCCTGCGCTGACAGCC
GGAACACGGCGGCATCAGAGCAGCCGATTGTCTGTTGTGCCCAGTCATAGCCGAATAGCCTCTCCACCCA
AGCGGCCGGAGAACCTGCGTGCAATCCATCTTGTTCAATGGCCGATCCCATATTGGCTGCAGGTCGAAAG
GCCCGGAGATGAGGAAGAGGAGAACAGCGCGGCAGACGTGCGCTTTTGAAGCGTGCAGAATGCCGGGCTT
CCGGAGGACCTTCGGGCGCCCGCCCCGCCCCTGAGCCCGCCCCTGAGCCCGCCCCCGGACCCACCCCTTC
CCAGCCTCTGAGCCCAGAAAGCGAAGGAGCCAAAGCTGCTATTGGCCGCTGCCCCAAAGGCCTACCCGCT
TCCATTGCTCAGCGGTGCTGTCCATCTGCACGAGACTAGTGAGACGTGCTACTTCCATTTGTCACGTCCT
GCACGACGCGAGCTGCGGGGCGGGGGGGAACTTCCTGACTAGGGGAGGAGTAGAAGGTGGCGCGAAGGGG
CCACCAAAGAACGGAGCCGGTTGGCGCCTACCGGTGGATGTGGAATGTGTGCGAGGCCAGAGGCCACTTG
TGTAGCGCCAAGTGCCCAGCGGGGCTGCTAAAGCGCATGCTCCAGACTGCCTTGGGAAAAGCGCCTCCCC
TACCCGGTAGGGCGCGCCGGGATCCCTAGAAAGCTTCCTAGAATCGATCCTAGACCGCGGCTAGACCCAT
CTGCAGAATTCGTCGAGGGACCTAATAACTTCGTATAGCATACATTATACGAAGTTATACATGTTTAAGG
GTTCCGGTTCCACTAGGTACAATTCGATATCAAGCTTATCGATAATCAACCTCTGGATTACAAAATTTGT
GAAAGATTGACTGGTATTCTTAACTATGTTGCTCCTTTTACGCTATGTGGATACGCTGCTTTAATGCCTT
TGTATCATGCTATTGCTTCCCGTATGGCTTTCATTTTCTCCTCCTTGTATAAATCCTGGTTGCTGTCTCT
TTATGAGGAGTTGTGGCCCGTTGTCAGGCAACGTGGCGTGGTGTGCACTGTGTTTGCTGACGCAACCCCC
ACTGGTTGGGGCATTGCCACCACCTGTCAGCTCCTTTCCGGGACTTTCGCTTTCCCCCTCCCTATTGCCA
CGGCGGAACTCATCGCCGCCTGCCTTGCCCGCTGCTGGACAGGGGCTCGGCTGTTGGGCACTGACAATTC
CGTGGTGTTGTCGGGGAAATCATCGTCCTTTCCTTGGCTGCTCGCCTGTGTTGCCACCTGGATTCTGCGC
GGGACGTCCTTCTGCTACGTCCCTTCGGCCCTCAATCCAGCGGACCTTCCTTCCCGCGGCCTGCTGCCGG
CTCTGCGGCCTCTTCCGCGTCTTCGCCTTCGCCCTCAGACGAGTCGGATCTCCCTTTGGGCCGCCTCCCC
GCATCGATACCGTCGACCTCGATCGAGACCTAGAAAAACATGGAGCAATCACAAGTAGCAATACAGCAGC
TACCAATGCTGATTGTGCCTGGCTAGAAGCACAAGAGGAGGAGGAGGTGGGTTTTCCAGTCACACCTCAG
GTACCTTTAAGACCAATGACTTACAAGGCAGCTGTAGATCTTAGCCACTTTTTAAAAGAAAAGGGGGGAC
TGGAAGGGCTAATTCACTCCCAACGAAGACAAGATATCCTTGATCTGTGGATCTACCACACACAAGGCTA
CTTCCCTGATTGGCAGAACTACACACCAGGGCCAGGGATCAGATATCCACTGACCTTTGGATGGTGCTAC
AAGCTAGTACCAGTTGAGCAAGAGAAGGTAGAAGAAGCCAATGAAGGAGAGAACACCCGCTTGTTACACC
CTGTGAGCCTGCATGGGATGGATGACCCGGAGAGAGAAGTATTAGAGTGGAGGTTTGACAGCCGCCTAGC
ATTTCATCACATGGCCCGAGAGCTGCATCCGGACTGTACTGGGTCTCTCTGGTTAGACCAGATCTGAGCC
TGGGAGCTCTCTGGCTAACTAGGGAACCCACTGCTTAAGCCTCAATAAAGCTTGCCTTGAGTGCTTCAAG
TAGTGTGTGCCCGTCTGTTGTGTGACTCTGGTAACTAGAGATCCCTCAGACCCTTTTAGTCAGTGTGGAA
AATCTCTAGCAGCATGTGAGCAAAAGGCCAGCAAAAGGCCAGGAACCGTAAAAAGGCCGCGTTGCTGGCG
TTTTTCCATAGGCTCCGCCCCCCTGACGAGCATCACAAAAATCGACGCTCAAGTCAGAGGTGGCGAAACC
CGACAGGACTATAAAGATACCAGGCGTTTCCCCCTGGAAGCTCCCTCGTGCGCTCTCCTGTTCCGACCCT
GCCGCTTACCGGATACCTGTCCGCCTTTCTCCCTTCGGGAAGCGTGGCGCTTTCTCATAGCTCACGCTGT
AGGTATCTCAGTTCGGTGTAGGTCGTTCGCTCCAAGCTGGGCTGTGTGCACGAACCCCCCGTTCAGCCCG
ACCGCTGCGCCTTATCCGGTAACTATCGTCTTGAGTCCAACCCGGTAAGACACGACTTATCGCCACTGGC
AGCAGCCACTGGTAACAGGATTAGCAGAGCGAGGTATGTAGGCGGTGCTACAGAGTTCTTGAAGTGGTGG
CCTAACTACGGCTACACTAGAAGAACAGTATTTGGTATCTGCGCTCTGCTGAAGCCAGTTACCTTCGGAA
AAAGAGTTGGTAGCTCTTGATCCGGCAAACAAACCACCGCTGGTAGCGGTGGTTTTTTTGTTTGCAAGCA
GCAGATTACGCGCAGAAAAAAAGGATCTCAAGAAGATCCTTTGATCTTTTCTACGGGGTCTGACGCTCAG
TGGAACGAAAACTCACGTTAAGGGATTTTGGTCATGAGATTATCAAAAAGGATCTTCACCTAGATCCTTT
TAAATTAAAAATGAAGTTTTAAATCAATCTAAAGTATATATGAGTAAACTTGGTCTGACAGTTACCAATG
CTTAATCAGTGAGGCACCTATCTCAGCGATCTGTCTATTTCGTTCATCCATAGTTGCCTGACTCCCCGTC
GTGTAGATAACTACGATACGGGAGGGCTTACCATCTGGCCCCAGTGCTGCAATGATACCGCGAGACCCAC
GCTCACCGGCTCCAGATTTATCAGCAATAAACCAGCCAGCCGGAAGGGCCGAGCGCAGAAGTGGTCCTGC
AACTTTATCCGCCTCCATCCAGTCTATTAATTGTTGCCGGGAAGCTAGAGTAAGTAGTTCGCCAGTTAAT
AGTTTGCGCAACGTTGTTGCCATTGCTACAGGCATCGTGGTGTCACGCTCGTCGTTTGGTATGGCTTCAT
TCAGCTCCGGTTCCCAACGATCAAGGCGAGTTACATGATCCCCCATGTTGTGCAAAAAAGCGGTTAGCTC
CTTCGGTCCTCCGATCGTTGTCAGAAGTAAGTTGGCCGCAGTGTTATCACTCATGGTTATGGCAGCACTG
CATAATTCTCTTACTGTCATGCCATCCGTAAGATGCTTTTCTGTGACTGGTGAGTACTCAACCAAGTCAT
TCTGAGAATAGTGTATGCGGCGACCGAGTTGCTCTTGCCCGGCGTCAATACGGGATAATACCGCGCCACA
TAGCAGAACTTTAAAAGTGCTCATCATTGGAAAACGTTCTTCGGGGCGAAAACTCTCAAGGATCTTACCG
CTGTTGAGATCCAGTTCGATGTAACCCACTCGTGCACCCAACTGATCTTCAGCATCTTTTACTTTCACCA
GCGTTTCTGGGTGAGCAAAAACAGGAAGGCAAAATGCCGCAAAAAAGGGAATAAGGGCGACACGGAAATG
TTGAATACTCATACTCTTCCTTTTTCAATATTATTGAAGCATTTATCAGGGTTATTGTCTCATGAGCGGA
TACATATTTGAATGTATTTAGAAAAATAAACAAATAGGGGTTCCGCGCACATTTCCCCGAAAAGTGCCAC
CTGAC
