>Addgene plasmid #21618 | pLLNeo-Oct3 | addgene partial sequence | sequence record 27382 | 21618 with pLLU-5 (cacagacttgtgggagaagc)
ATTTGCATATAATATTTCCTAGTAACTATAGAGGCTTAATGTGCGATAAAAGACAGATAATCTGTTCTTT
TTAATACTAGCTACATTTTACATGATAGGCTTGGATTTCTATAAGAGATACAAATACTAAATTATTATTT
TAAAAAACAGCACAAAAGGAAACTCACCCTAACTGTAAAGTAATTGTGTGTTTTGAGACTATAAATATCC
CTTGGAGAAAAGCCTTGTTTGAACCGTGTGAGGTGGAACTTCAAGAGAGTTCCACCTCACACGGTTCTTT
TTTAACGCGCGGTGACCCTCGAGGGGCGCGCCCCCAGCTGGTTCTTTCCGCCTCAGAAGCCATAGAGCCC
ACCGCATCCCCAGCATGCCTGCTATTGTCTTCCCAATCCTCCCCCTTGCTGTCCTGCCCCACCCCACCCC
CCAGAATAGAATGACACCTACTCAGACAATGCGATGCAATTTCCTCATTTTATTAGGAAAGGACAGTGGG
AGTGGCACCTTCCAGGGTCAAGGAAGGCACGGGGGAGGGGCAAACAACAGATGGCTGGCAACTAGAAGGC
ACAGTCGAGGCTGATCAGCGAGCTCTAGAGAATTGATCCCCTCAGAAGAACTCGTCAAGAAGGCGATAGA
AGGCGATGCGCTGCGAATCGGGAGCGGCGATACCGTAAAGCACGAGGAAGCGGTCAGCCCATTCGCCGCC
NAGCTCTTCAGCATATCACGGGTAGCCAACGCTATGTCCTGATAGCGATCCGCNCACCCAGCCGGCCACA
GTCGAT
