>Addgene plasmid #21618 | pLLNeo-Oct3 | addgene partial sequence | sequence record 27383 | 21618 with Neo-F
TGGCGGCGAATGGGCTGACCGCTTCCTCGTGCTTTACGGTATCGCCGCTCCCGATTCGCAGCGCATCGCC
TTCTATCGCCTTCTTGACGAGTTCTTCTGAGGGGATCAATTCTCTAGAGCTCGCTGATCAGCCTCGACTG
TGCCTTCTAGTTGCCAGCCATCTGTTGTTTGCCCCTCCCCCGTGCCTTCCTTGACCCTGGAAGGTGCCAC
TCCCACTGTCCTTTCCTAATAAAATGAGGAAATTGCATCGCATTGTCTGAGTAGGTGTCATTCTATTCTG
GGGGGTGGGGTGGGGCAGGACAGCAAGGGGGAGGATTGGGAAGACAATAGCAGGCATGCTGGGGATGCGG
TGGGCTCTATGGCTTCTGAGGCGGAAAGAACCAGCTGGGGGCGCGCCCCTCGAGGGTCACCGCGCGTTAA
AAAAGAACCGTGTGAGGTGGAA
